Addgene plasmid #181747: pTox-EGFPsite1_NGA-PAM (BPK754)
Purpose: p11-lacY-wtx1 derivative toxic plasmid encoding an SpCas9 target site for EGFP site 1 with an NGA PAM
Depositing lab: Benjamin Kleinstiver. Publication: Precise DNA cleavage using CRISPR-SpRYgests. Christie KA, Guo JA, Silverstein RA, Doll RM, Mabuchi M, Stutzman HE, Lin J, Ma L, Walton RT, Pinello L, Robb GB, Kleinstiver BP. Nat Biotechnol. 2022 Oct 6. pii: 10.1038/s41587-022-01492-y. doi: 10.1038/s41587-022-01492-y. PubMed 36203014.
Backbone
  Vector backbone: p11-LacY-wtx1 (Addgene Plasmid #69056)
  Vector type: selection plasmid
Growth in bacteria
  Bacterial resistance: Ampicillin, 100 μg/mL
  Growth temperature: 37°C
  Growth strain: DH5alpha
  Copy number: Low Copy
Gene/Insert
  Gene/Insert name: ccdB toxin gene and SpCas9 target site (EGFP site 1 NGA PAM) (alt name: BPK754)
  Species: Synthetic
  Cloning method: Gibson Cloning
  Sequencing primers: 5′ oBK310-GGAAGAAGTGGCTGATCTCAGC
Terms and licenses: Academic/Nonprofit Terms; Industry Terms: Not Available to Industry
How to cite: pTox-EGFPsite1_NGA-PAM (BPK754) was a gift from Benjamin Kleinstiver (Addgene plasmid # 181747 ; http://n2t.net/addgene:181747 ; RRID:Addgene_181747)
