[The description below was written by a language model from this plasmid's Addgene catalogue record and pLannotate feature annotations shown in this document.]
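Description:
pTox-EGFPsite1_NGA-PAM (BPK754) is a bacterial positive-selection ("toxic") plasmid derived from p11-lacY-wtx1, built by Gibson cloning to carry a synthetic SpCas9 target site, EGFP site 1 flanked by an NGA PAM. It is propagated in E. coli under ampicillin selection (β-lactamase with its own promoter). The feature table annotates a ColE1/pMB1-type origin together with an M13 phage origin and a bom fragment. The annotation tool labels this origin class as high copy, whereas the catalogue lists the plasmid as low copy.

The functional core is an arabinose-inducible toxin cassette: araC is transcribed divergently from the araBAD promoter, which drives ccdB, the toxin of the CcdA/CcdB system, followed by the rrnB T1 and T2 terminators. A short stretch just downstream of ccdB is annotated as an mVenus fragment. This most likely corresponds to the inserted EGFP-derived target site, since the related fluorescent proteins share sequence, although the record does not mark the target site explicitly. A lac promoter/operator with CAP site, a lacZα fragment and a full lacY permease gene form a second unit. LacY is the E. coli β-galactoside transporter, and the record does not state its role here. The tiny "CMV intron" and lacI hits appear to be incidental matches.

In use, arabinose induction kills cells that retain the plasmid, so survival requires a co-expressed nuclease to cleave the target site and eliminate the plasmid. With its non-canonical NGA PAM, this construct lets users score or select SpCas9 variants with altered or relaxed PAM preferences. It was deposited with work on precise DNA cleavage using the near-PAMless SpRY nuclease.
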