Features (pLannotate 1.2.2; 19 found; start..end, strand, type, name):
    124..1002    -  CDS            araC: L-arabinose regulatory protein; araC
   1029..1313    +  promoter       araBAD promoter: araBAD; promoter of the L-arabinose operon of E. coli; the araC regulatory gene is transcribed in the opposite direction (Guzman et al., 1995)
   1345..1647    +  CDS            ccdB: CCDB_ECOLI - Also known as G, letB, letD. Experimental evidence at protein level: Swiss-Prot protein existence level 1. Toxic component of a type II toxin-antitoxin (TA) system, functioning in plasmid maintainence. Responsible for the post- segregational killing (PSK) of plasmid-free cells, also referred to as a plasmid addiction system. Half-life of over 2 hours. Cell killing by CcdB is accompanied by filamentation, defects in chromosome and plasmid segregation, defects in cell division, formation of anucleate cells, decreased DNA synthesis and plasmid loss. Interferes with the activity of DN
   1694..1716    -  CDS            VN155(I152L) (fragment): improved N-terminal fragment of mVenus for use in bimolecular fluorescence complementation (BiFC) (Kodama and Hu, 2010)
   1813..1928    +  ncRNA          5S rRNA: Accession: RF00001 - 5S ribosomal RNA
   1932..2018    +  terminator     rrnB T1 terminator: Escherichia coli rrnB; transcription terminator T1 from the E. coli rrnB gene
   2110..2137    +  terminator     rrnB T2 terminator: transcription terminator T2 from the E. coli rrnB gene
   2156..2247    +  promoter       AmpR promoter: bla
   2248..3108    +  CDS            AmpR: β-lactamase; bla; confers resistance to ampicillin, carbenicillin, and related antibiotics
   3150..3530    +  rep_origin     M13 ori (sequence partly withheld): M13 bacteriophage origin of replication; arrow indicates direction of (+) strand synthesis
   3716..4304    +  rep_origin     ori: high-copy-number ColE1/pMB1/pBR322/pUC origin of replication
   4490..4541    -  misc_feature   bom (fragment): basis of mobility region from pBR322
   4562..4579    +  intron         CMV intron (fragment): modified intron A from human cytomegalovirus (CMV)
   4589..4627    +  CDS            lacI (fragment): lac repressor; lacI; The lac repressor binds to the lac operator to inhibit transcription in E. coli. This inhibition can be relieved by adding lactose or isopropyl-β-D-thiogalactopyranoside (IPTG).
   4640..4661    +  protein_bind   CAP binding site: CAP binding activates transcription in the presence of cAMP. E. coli catabolite activator protein
   4676..4706    +  promoter       lac promoter: promoter for the E. coli lac operon
   4714..4730    +  protein_bind   lac operator: The lac repressor binds to the lac operator to inhibit transcription in E. coli. This inhibition can be relieved by adding lactose or isopropyl-β-D-thiogalactopyranoside (IPTG). lac repressor encoded by lacI
   4750..4867    +  CDS            lacZα (fragment): LacZα fragment of β-galactosidase; lacZ fragment
   4880..21      +  CDS            lacY (across the origin): LACY_ECOLI - Experimental evidence at protein level: Swiss-Prot protein existence level 1. Responsible for transport of beta-galactosides into the cell, with the concomitant import of a proton (symport system). Can transport lactose, melibiose, lactulose or the analog methyl-1-thio-beta,D- galactopyranoside (TMG), but not sucrose or fructose (PubMed:1848449, PubMed:18177889, PubMed:22106930). The substrate specificity is directed toward the galactopyranosyl moiety of the substrate (PubMed:22106930). From Escherichia coli (strain K12).
>Addgene plasmid #181747 | pTox-EGFPsite1_NGA-PAM (BPK754) | addgene full sequence | sequence record 358237 | Addgene NGS Result
CGTCAGGTGAATGAAGTCGCTTAAAGGCCTCGATGCATAATGTGCCTGTCAAATGGACGAAGCAGGGATT
CTGCAAACCCTATGCTACTCCGTCAAGCCGTCAATTGTCTGATTCGTTACCAATTATGACAACTTGACGG
CTACATCATTCACTTTTTCTTCACAACCGGCACGGAACTCGCTCGGGCTGGCCCCGGTGCATTTTTTAAA
TACCCGCGAGAAATAGAGTTGATCGTCAAAACCAACATTGCGACCGACGGTGGCGATAGGCATCCGGGTG
GTGCTCAAAAGCAGCTTCGCCTGGCTGATACGTTGGTCCTCGCGCCAGCTTAAGACGCTAATCCCTAACT
GCTGGCGGAAAAGATGTGACAGACGCGACGGCGACAAGCAAACATGCTGTGCGACGCTGGCGATATCAAA
ATTGCTGTCTGCCAGGTGATCGCTGATGTACTGACAAGCCTCGCGTACCCGATTATCCATCGGTGGATGG
AGCGACTCGTTAATCGCTTCCATGCGCCGCAGTAACAATTGCTCAAGCAGATTTATCGCCAGCAGCTCCG
AATAGCGCCCTTCCCCTTGCCCGGCGTTAATGATTTGCCCAAACAGGTCGCTGAAATGCGGCTGGTGCGC
TTCATCCGGGCGAAAGAACCCCGTATTGGCAAATATTGACGGCCAGTTAAGCCATTCATGCCAGTAGGCG
CGCGGACGAAAGTAAACCCACTGGTGATACCATTCGCGAGCCTCCGGATGACGACCGTAGTGATGAATCT
CTCCTGGCGGGAACAGCAAAATATCACCCGGTCGGCAAACAAATTCTCGTCCCTGATTTTTCACCACCCC
CTGACCGCGAATGGTGAGATTGAGAATATAACCTTTCATTCCCAGCGGTCGGTCGATAAAAAAATCGAGA
TAACCGTTGGCCTCAATCGGCGTTAAACCCGCCACCAGATGGGCATTAAACGAGTATCCCGGCAGCAGGG
GATCATTTTGCGCTTCAGCCATACTTTTCATACTCCCGCCATTCAGAGAAGAAACCAATTGTCCATATTG
CATCAGACATTGCCGTCACTGCGTCTTTTACTGGCTCTTCTCGCTAACCAAACCGGTAACCCCGCTTATT
AAAAGCATTCTGTAACAAAGCGGGACCAAAGCCATGACAAAAACGCGTAACAAAAGTGTCTATAATCACG
GCAGAAAAGTCCACATTGATTATTTGCACGGCGTCACACTTTGCTATGCCATAGCATTTTTATCCATAAG
ATTAGCGGATCCTACCTGACGCTTTTTATCGCAACTCTCTACTGTTTCTCCATACCCGTTTTTTTGGGCT
AGCGATTGAAAACGATGCAGTTTAAGGTTTACACCTATAAAAGAGAGAGCCGTTATCGTCTGTTTGTGGA
TGTACAGAGTGATATTATTGACACGCCCGGGCGACGGATGGTGATCCCCCTGGCCAGTGCACGTCTGCTG
TCAGATAAAGTCTCCCGTGAACTTTACCCGGTGGTGCATATCGGGGATGAAAGCTGGCGCATGATGACCA
CCGATATGGCCAGTGTGCCGGTCTCCGTTATCGGGGAAGAAGTGGCTGATCTCAGCCACCGCGAAAATGA
CATCAAAAACGCCATTAACCTGATGTTTTGGGGAATATAATCTAGCATTACGCTAGGGATAACAGGGTAA
TATCACGCTCTAGAGGGCACGGGCAGCTTGCCGGTGAGCATGCAAGCTTGGCTGTTTTGGCGGATGAGAG
AAGATTTTCAGCCTGATACAGATTAAATCAGAACGCAGAAGCGGTCTGATAAAACAGAATTTGCCTGGCG
GCAGTAGCGCGGTGGTCCCACCTGACCCCATGCCGAACTCAGAAGTGAAACGCCGTAGCGCCGATGGTAG
TGTGGGGTCTCCCCATGCGAGAGTAGGGAACTGCCAGGCATCAAATAAAACGAAAGGCTCAGTCGAAAGA
CTGGGCCTTTCGTTTTATCTGTTGTTTGTCGGTGAACGCTCTCCTGAGTAGGACAAATCCGCCGGGAGCG
GATTTGAACGTTGCGAAGCAACGGCCCGGAGGGTGGCGGGCAGGACGCCCGCCATAAACTGCCAGGCATC
AAATTAAGCAGAAGGCCATCCTGACGGATGGCCTTTTTGCGTTTCTACAAACTCTTTTGTTTATTTTTCT
AAATACATTCAAATATGTATCCGCTCATGAGACAATAACCCTGATAAATGCTTCAATAATATTGAAAAAG
GAAGAGTATGAGTATTCAACATTTCCGTGTCGCCCTTATTCCCTTTTTTGCGGCATTTTGCCTTCCTGTT
TTTGCTCACCCAGAAACGCTGGTGAAAGTAAAAGATGCTGAAGATCAGTTGGGTGCACGAGTGGGTTACA
TCGAACTGGATCTCAACAGCGGTAAGATCCTTGAGAGTTTTCGCCCCGAAGAACGTTTTCCAATGATGAG
CACTTTTAAAGTTCTGCTATGTGGCGCGGTATTATCCCGTGTTGACGCCGGGCAAGAGCAACTCGGTCGC
CGCATACACTATTCTCAGAATGACTTGGTTGAGTACTCACCAGTCACAGAAAAGCATCTTACGGATGGCA
TGACAGTAAGAGAATTATGCAGTGCTGCCATAACCATGAGTGATAACACTGCGGCCAACTTACTTCTGAC
AACGATCGGAGGACCGAAGGAGCTAACCGCTTTTTTGCACAACATGGGGGATCATGTAACTCGCCTTGAT
CGTTGGGAACCGGAGCTGAATGAAGCCATACCAAACGACGAGCGTGACACCACGATGCCTGCAGCAATGG
CAACAACGTTGCGCAAACTATTAACTGGCGAACTACTTACTCTAGCTTCCCGGCAACAATTAATAGACTG
GATGGAGGCGGATAAAGTTGCAGGACCACTTCTGCGCTCGGCCCTTCCGGCTGGCTGGTTTATTGCTGAT
AAATCTGGAGCCGGTGAGCGTGGGTCTCGCGGTATCATTGCAGCACTGGGGCCAGATGGTAAGCCCTCCC
GTATCGTAGTTATCTACACGACGGGGAGTCAGGCAACTATGGATGAACGAAATAGACAGATCGCTGAGAT
AGGTGCCTCACTGATTAAGCATTGGTAACTGTCAGACCAAGTTTACTCATATATACTTTAGATTGATT
[125 nt withheld, positions 3149-3273]
C
[141 nt withheld, positions 3275-3415]
CCTTTGACGTTGGAGTCCACGTTCTTTAATAGTGGACTCTTGTTCCAAACTGGAACAACACTCAACCCTA
TCTCGGGCTATTCTTTTGATTTATAAGGGATTTTGCCGATTTCGGCCTATTGGTTAAAAAATGAGCTGAT
TTAACAAAAATTTAACGCGAATTTTAACAAAATATTAACGTTTACAATTTAAAAGGATCTAGGTGAAGAT
CCTTTTTGATAATCTCATGACCAAAATCCCTTAACGTGAGTTTTCGTTCCACTGAGCGTCAGACCCCGTA
GAAAAGATCAAAGGATCTTCTTGAGATCCTTTTTTTCTGCGCGTAATCTGCTGCTTGCAAACAAAAAAAC
CACCGCTACCAGCGGTGGTTTGTTTGCCGGATCAAGAGCTACCAACTCTTTTTCCGAAGGTAACTGGCTT
CAGCAGAGCGCAGATACCAAATACTGTCCTTCTAGTGTAGCCGTAGTTAGGCCACCACTTCAAGAACTCT
GTAGCACCGCCTACATACCTCGCTCTGCTAATCCTGTTACCAGTGGCTGCTGCCAGTGGCGATAAGTCGT
GTCTTACCGGGTTGGACTCAAGACGATAGTTACCGGATAAGGCGCAGCGGTCGGGCTGAACGGGGGGTTC
GTGCACACAGCCCAGCTTGGAGCGAACGACCTACACCGAACTGAGATACCTACAGCGTGAGCTATGAGAA
AGCGCCACGCTTCCCGAAGGGAGAAAGGCGGACAGGTATCCGGTAAGCGGCAGGGTCGGAACAGGAGAGC
GCACGAGGGAGCTTCCAGGGGGAAACGCCTGGTATCTTTATAGTCCTGTCGGGTTTCGCCACCTCTGACT
TGAGCGTCGATTTTTGTGATGCTCGTCAGGGGGGCGGAGCCTATGGAAAAACGCCAGCAACGCGGCCTTT
TTACGGTTCCTGGCCTTTTGCTGGCCTTTTGCTCACATGTTCTTTCCTGCGTTATCCCCTGATTCTGTGG
ATAACCGTATTACCGCCTTTGAGTGAGCTGATACCGCTCGCCGCAGCCGAACGACCGAGCGCAGCGAGTC
AGTGAGCGAGGAAGCGGAAGAGCGCCTGATGCGGTATTTTCTCCTTACGCATCTGTGCGGTATTTCACAC
CGCATACGTACGATTTAAATAGGCCTGACTCACTATAGGGAGACCGGAATTCCCTGGCACGACAGGTTTC
CCGACTGGAAAGCGGGCAGTGAGCGCAACGCAATTAATGTGAGTTAGCTCACTCATTAGGGACCCCGGGC
TTTACACTTTATGCTTCCGGCTCGTATGTTGTGTGGAATTGTGAGCGGATAACAATTTCACACAGGAAAC
AGCTATGACCATGATTACGGATTCACTGGCCGTCGTTTTACAACGTCGTGACTGGTAAAACCCGGGCGTT
ACCCAACTTAATCGCCTTGCAGCACATCCCCCTTTCGCCAGCAGGCGTAATAAGGAAAGGATCCATGTAC
TATTTGAAAAACACAAACTTTTGGATGTTCGGTTTATTCTTTTTCTTTTACTTTTTTATCATGGGAGCCT
ACTTCCCGTTTTTCCCGATTTGGCTACATGATATCAACCATATCAGCAAAAGTGATACGGGTATTATTTT
TGCCGCTATTTCTCTGTTCTCGCTATTATTCCAACCGCTGTTTGGTCTGCTTTCTGACAAACTCGGTCTA
CGCAAATACCTGCTGTGGATTATTACCGGCATGTTAGTGATGTTTGCGCCGTTCTTTATTTTTATCTTCG
GGCCACTGCTGCAGTACAACATTTTAGTAGGATCGATTGTTGGTGGTATTTATCTAGGCTTTAGTTTTAA
CGCCGGTGCGCCAGCAGTAGAGGCATTTATTGAGAAAGTCAGCCGGCGCAGTAATTTCGAATTTGGTCGC
GCGCGGATGTTTGGCAGTGTTGGCTGGGCGCTGGTTGCCTCGATTGTCGGGATCATGTTCACCATTAATA
ATCAGTTTGTTTTCTGGCTGGGCTCTGGCAGTTGTCTCATCCTCGCCGTTTTACTCTTTTTCGCCAAAAC
GGACGCGCCCTCGAGTGCCACGGTTGCCAATGCGGTAGGTGCCAACCATTCGGCATTTAGCCTTAAGCTG
GCACTGGAACTGTTCAGACAGCCAAAACTGTGGTTTTTGTCACTGTATGTTATTGGCGTTTCCTCCACCT
ACGATGTTTTTGACCAACAGTTTGCTAATTTCTTTACTTCGTTCTTTGCTACCGGTGAACAGGGTACCCG
CGTATTTGGCTACGTAACGACAATGGGCGAATTACTTAACGCCTCGATTATGTTCTTTGCGCCACTGATC
ATTAATCGCATCGGTGGGAAGAATGCCCTGCTGCTGGCTGGCACTATTATGTCTGTACGTATTATTGGCT
CATCGTTCGCCACCTCAGCGCTGGAAGTGGTTATTCTGAAAACGCTGCATATGTTTGAAGTACCGTTCCT
GCTGGTGGGCTCCTTTAAATATATTACTAGTCAGTTTGAAGTGCGTTTTTCAGCGACGATTTATCTGGTC
AGTTTCAGCTTCTTTAAGCAACTGGCGATGATTTTTATGTCTGTACTGGCGGGCAATATGTATGAAAGCA
TAGGTTTCCAAGGCGCTTATCTGGTGCTGGGTCTGGTGGCGCTGGGCTTCACCTTAATTTCCGTGTTCAC
GCTTAGCGGCCCGGGCCCGCTTTCCCTGCTGCGT
